Addgene plasmid #136802: pEBTet-SNAP-CP110
Purpose: Mammalian expression of the centrosomal protein Cep110 N-terminally fused to SNAP-tag
Depositing lab: Kai Johnsson. Depositing organization: Swiss Federal Institute of Technology (EPFL). Publication: Selective chemical crosslinking reveals a Cep57-Cep63-Cep152 centrosomal complex. Lukinavicius G, Lavogina D, Orpinell M, Umezawa K, Reymond L, Garin N, Gonczy P, Johnsson K. Curr Biol. 2013 Feb 4;23(3):265-70. doi: 10.1016/j.cub.2012.12.030. Epub 2013 Jan 17. PubMed 23333316.
Backbone
  Vector backbone: pEBTet
  Backbone size w/o insert (bp): 11264
  Vector type: Mammalian Expression
  Selectable markers: Puromycin
Growth in bacteria
  Bacterial resistance: Ampicillin, 100 μg/mL
  Growth temperature: 37°C
  Growth strain: DH5alpha
  Copy number: High Copy
Gene/Insert
  Gene/Insert name: SNAP-CP110
  Species: H. sapiens (human), Synthetic
  Insert size (bp): 3849
  Entrez Gene: CCP110 (a.k.a. CP110, Cep110)
  Promoter: CMV-TetO2
  Tag / fusion protein: FLAG-tag / His-tag (N terminal on insert)
  Cloning method: Gateway Cloning
  Sequencing primers: 5′ CMV_Fwd; 3′ BGH_Rev
Terms and licenses: Academic/Nonprofit Terms; Industry Terms: Not Available to Industry
How to cite: pEBTet-SNAP-CP110 was a gift from Kai Johnsson (Addgene plasmid # 136802 ; http://n2t.net/addgene:136802 ; RRID:Addgene_136802)
