[The description below was written by a language model from this plasmid's Addgene catalogue record and pLannotate feature annotations shown in this document.]
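Description:
pEBTet-SNAP-CP110 is a roughly 15 kb episomal mammalian expression plasmid built on the pEBTet backbone. It provides tetracycline/doxycycline-inducible expression of the human centrosomal protein CP110 (CCP110, also called Cep110) fused at its N terminus to SNAP-tag. In bacteria it is propagated through a high-copy ColE1/pUC-type origin with ampicillin resistance. In mammalian cells the Epstein-Barr virus oriP element and the EBNA1 coding sequence allow the plasmid to replicate and be retained as an extrachromosomal episome. An SV40 promoter-driven puromycin N-acetyltransferase cassette with an SV40 poly(A) signal selects for cells that carry it. Short fragments of flanking EBV genes and of pBR322 (TcR, bom, tet promoter) are annotated as well and appear to be backbone remnants.

Regulation is self-contained. A separate cassette expresses the Tet repressor (tetR) from an RSV enhancer/promoter region, followed by a rabbit β-globin intron and an SV40 poly(A) signal. The payload is driven by the CMV enhancer/promoter followed by tet operator sites (CMV-TetO2). TetR binding to these operators keeps transcription off until tetracycline or an analogue releases the repressor. The open reading frame starts with the N-terminal tags; the catalogue lists FLAG and His, although only the His tag is annotated in the feature table. Next comes the SNAP-tag, which the table annotates as a fragment of human MGMT, the protein it was engineered from. An attB1 site left by Gateway recombination joins the tag to the CCP110 coding sequence, and attB2 and the bGH poly(A) signal follow.

SNAP-tag reacts covalently with benzylguanine-type substrates, so the fusion can be labelled with fluorophores or chemical crosslinkers. The associated publication used selective chemical crosslinking to study centrosomal protein complexes.
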