Features (pLannotate 1.2.2; 31 found; start..end, strand, type, name):
     85..196     +  polyA_signal   bGH poly(A) signal: bovine growth hormone polyadenylation signal
    737..2294    -  rep_origin     oriP (fragment): Epstein-Barr virus oriP replication origin (Yates et al., 2000)
   2407..2625    -  CDS            gL (fragment): GL_EBVB9 - Experimental evidence at protein level: Swiss-Prot protein existence level 1. The heterodimer glycoprotein H-glycoprotein L is required for the fusion of viral and plasma membranes leading to virus entry into the host cell. Acts as a functional inhibitor of gH and maintains gH in an inhibited form. Upon binding to host integrins, gL dissociates from gH leading to activation of the viral fusion glycoproteins gB and gH. Fusion of EBV with B-lymphocytes requires the additional receptor- binding protein gp42, which forms a complex with gH/gL. The heterodimer gH/gL targets also host EPHA
   2708..4633    -  CDS            EBNA1: Epstein-Barr nuclear antigen 1, also known as EBNA-1 crucial for latent viral infection, and for episomal amplification of vectors containing the oriP origin (Okita et al., 2013)
   4671..5015    -  CDS            BRRF2_EBVB9 (fragment): Protein inferred from homology: Swiss-Prot protein existence level 3. From Epstein-Barr virus (strain B95-8) (HHV-4) (Human herpesvirus 4).
   5018..5041    -  promoter       tet promoter (fragment): E. coli promoter for tetracycline efflux protein gene
   5154..5258    +  promoter       AmpR promoter: bla
   5259..6119    +  CDS            AmpR: β-lactamase; bla; confers resistance to ampicillin, carbenicillin, and related antibiotics
   6290..6878    +  rep_origin     ori: high-copy-number ColE1/pMB1/pBR322/pUC origin of replication
   6924..7047    -  CDS            TcR (fragment): tetracycline efflux protein; tet; confers resistance to tetracycline
   7085..7382    +  promoter       SV40 promoter: SV40 enhancer and early promoter
   7459..8058    +  CDS            PuroR: puromycin N-acetyltransferase; pac from Streptomyces alboniger; confers resistance to puromycin
   8149..8283    +  polyA_signal   SV40 poly(A) signal: SV40 polyadenylation signal
   8405..8457    -  misc_feature   bom (fragment): basis of mobility region from pBR322
   8588..8681    +  ncRNA          Retro dr1: Accession: RF00214 - Retrovirus direct repeat 1 (dr1)
   8717..8978    +  promoter       RSV promoter: Rous sarcoma virus enhancer/promoter
   9004..9064    +  promoter       SV40 promoter (fragment): SV40 early promoter
   9095..9667    +  intron         β-globin intron: intron from rabbit β-globin gene
   9722..9740    +  promoter       T7 promoter: promoter for bacteriophage T7 RNA polymerase
   9751..10371   +  CDS            tetR: TETR2_ECOLX - Experimental evidence at protein level: Swiss-Prot protein existence level 1. TetR is the repressor of the tetracycline resistance element; its N-terminal region forms a helix-turn-helix structure and binds DNA. Binding of tetracycline to TetR reduces the repressor affinity for the tetracycline resistance gene (tetA) promoter operator sites. From Escherichia coli.
  10413..10534   +  polyA_signal   SV40 poly(A) signal: SV40 polyadenylation signal
  10589..10968   +  enhancer       CMV enhancer: human cytomegalovirus immediate early enhancer
  10969..11172   +  promoter       CMV promoter: human cytomegalovirus (CMV) immediate early promoter
  11174..11193   +  promoter       PLtetO-1 promoter (fragment): modified phage lambda PL promoter with tet operator sites (Lutz and Bujard, 1997)
  11195..11214   +  promoter       PLtetO-1 promoter (fragment): modified phage lambda PL promoter with tet operator sites (Lutz and Bujard, 1997)
  11222..11255   +  promoter       TRE3GV promoter (fragment): 3rd-generation Tet-responsive promoter that can be activated by binding of Tet-On® 3G, optimized for retroviral and lentiviral vectors
  11371..11388   +  CDS            9xHis (fragment): 9xHis affinity tag
  11389..11931   +  CDS            MGMT (fragment): MGMT_HUMAN - Experimental evidence at protein level: Swiss-Prot protein existence level 1. Involved in the cellular defense against the biological effects of O6-methylguanine (O6-MeG) and O4-methylthymine (O4-MeT) in DNA. Repairs the methylated nucleobase in DNA by stoichiometrically transferring the methyl group to a cysteine residue in the enzyme. This is a suicide reaction: the enzyme is irreversibly inactivated. From Homo sapiens (Human).
  11974..11998   +  protein_bind   attB1: mutant version of attB; recombination site for the Gateway® BP reaction BP Clonase™
  12001..14937   +  CDS            CCP110: CP110_HUMAN - Also known as CEP110, CP110, KIAA0419. Experimental evidence at protein level: Swiss-Prot protein existence level 1. Necessary for centrosome duplication at different stages of procentriole formation. Acts as a key negative regulator of ciliogenesis in collaboration with CEP97 by capping the mother centriole thereby preventing cilia formation (PubMed:17719545 PubMed:17681131, PubMed:23486064). Also involved in promoting ciliogenesis. May play a role in the assembly of the mother centriole subdistal appendages (SDA) thereby effecting the fusion of recycling endosomes to basal bodi
  14981..14      -  protein_bind   attB2 (across the origin): mutant version of attB; recombination site for the Gateway® BP reaction BP Clonase™
>Addgene plasmid #136802 | pEBTet-SNAP-CP110 | addgene full sequence | sequence record 275876 | Addgene NGS Result
TTGTACAAAGTGGTGATGGCAGCTAGCGGCGCGCCCGGCCGCTCGAGTCTAGAGGGCCCGTTTAAACCCG
CTGATCAGCCTCGACTGTGCCTTCTAGTTGCCAGCCATCTGTTGTTTGCCCCTCCCCCGTGCCTTCCTTG
ACCCTGGAAGGTGCCACTCCCACTGTCCTTTCCTAATAAAATGAGGAAATTGCATCGCATTGTCTGAGTA
GGTGTCATTCTATTCTGGGGGGTGGGGTGGGGCAGGACAGCAAGGGGGAGGATTGGGAAGACAATAGCAG
GCTAGAGGATCGATCCCCGCCCCGGACGAACTAAACCTGACTACGACATCTCTGCCCCTTCTTCGCGGGG
CAGTGCATGTAATCCCTTCAGTTGGTTGGTACAACTTGCCAACTGGGCCCTGTTCCACATGTGACACGGG
GGGGGACCAAACACAAAGGGGTTCTCTGACTGTAGTTGACATCCTTATAAATGGATGTGCACATTTGCCA
ACACTGAGTGGCTTTCATCCTGGAGCAGACTTTGCAGTCTGTGGACTGCAACACAACATTGCCTTTATGT
GTAACTCTTGGCTGAAGCTCTTACACCAATGCTGGGGGACATGTACCTCCCAGGGGCCCAGGAAGACTAC
GGGAGGCTACACCAACGTCAATCAGAGGGGCCTGTGTAGCTACCGATAAGCGGACCCTCAAGAGGGCATT
AGCAATAGTGTTTATAAGGCCCCCTTGTTAACCCTAAACGGGTAGCATATGCTTCCCGGGTAGTAGTATA
TACTATCCAGACTAACCCTAATTCAATAGCATATGTTACCCAACGGGAAGCATATGCTATCGAATTAGGG
TTAGTAAAAGGGTCCTAAGGAACAGCGATATCTCCCACCCCATGAGCTGTCACGGTTTTATTTACATGGG
GTCAGGATTCCACGAGGGTAGTGAACCATTTTAGTCACAAGGGCAGTGGCTGAAGATCAAGGAGCGGGCA
GTGAACTCTCCTGAATCTTCGCCTGCTTCTTCATTCTCCTTCGTTTAGCTAATAGAATAACTGCTGAGTT
GTGAACAGTAAGGTGTATGTGAGGTGCTCGAAAACAAGGTTTCAGGTGACGCCCCCAGAATAAAATTTGG
ACGGGGGGTTCAGTGGTGGCATTGTGCTATGACACCAATATAACCCTCACAAACCCCTTGGGCAATAAAT
ACTAGTGTAGGAATGAAACATTCTGAATATCTTTAACAATAGAAATCCATGGGGTGGGGACAAGCCGTAA
AGACTGGATGTCCATCTCACACGAATTTATGGCTATGGGCAACACATAATCCTAGTGCAATATGATACTG
GGGTTATTAAGATGTGTCCCAGGCAGGGACCAAGACAGGTGAACCATGTTGTTACACTCTATTTGTAACA
AGGGGAAAGAGAGTGGACGCCGACAGCAGCGGACTCCACTGGTTGTCTCTAACACCCCCGAAAATTAAAC
GGGGCTCCACGCCAATGGGGCCCATAAACAAAGACAAGTGGCCACTCTTTTTTTTGAAATTGTGGAGTGG
GGGCACGCGTCAGCCCCCACACGCCGCCCTGCGGTTTTGGACTGTAAAATAAGGGTGTAATAACTTGGCT
GATTGTAACCCCGCTAACCACTGCGGTCAAACCACTTGCCCACAAAACCACTAATGGCACCCCGGGGAAT
ACCTGCATAAGTAGGTGGGCGGGCCAAGATAGGGGCGCGATTGCTGCGATCTGGAGGACAAATTACACAC
ACTTGCGCCTGAGCGCCAAGCACAGGGTTGTTGGTCCTCATATTCACGAGGTCGCTGAGAGCACGGTGGG
CTAATGTTGCCATGGGTAGCATATACTACCCAAATATCTGGATAGCATATGCTATCCTAATCTATATCTG
GGTAGCATAGGCTATCCTAATCTATATCTGGGTAGTATATGCTATCCTAATCTGTATCCGGGTAGCATAT
GCTATCCTAATAGAGATTAGGGTAGTATATGCTATCCTAATTTATATCTGGGTAGCATATACTACCCAAA
TATCTGGATAGCATATGCTATCCTAATCTATATCTGGGTAGCATATGCTATCCTAATCTATATCTGGGTA
GCATAGGCTATCCTAATCTATATCTGGGTAGCATATGCTATCCTAATCTATATCTGGGTAGTATATGCTA
TCCTAATTTATATCTGGGTAGCATAGGCTATCCTAATCTATATCTGGGTAGCATATGCTATCCTAATCTA
TATCTGGGTAGTATATGCTATCCTAATCTGTATCCGGGTAGCATATGCTATCCTCATGCATATACAGTCA
GCATATGATACCCAGTAGTAGAGTGGGAGTGCTATCCTTTGCATATGCCGCCACCTCCCAAGGGGGCGTG
AATTTTCGCTGCTTGTCCTTTTCCTGCTGGTTGCTCCCATTCTTAGGTGAATTTAAGGAGGCCAGGCTAA
AGCCGTCGCATGTCTGATTGCTCACCAGGTAAATGTCGCTAATGTTTTCCAACGCGAGAAGGTGTTGAGC
GCGGAGCTGAGTGACGTGACAACATGGGTATGCCCAATTGCCCCATGTTGGGAGGACGAAAATGGTGACA
AGACAGATGGCCAGAAATACACCAACAGCACGCATGATGTCTACTGGGGATTTATTCTTTAGTGCGGGGG
AATACACGGCTTTTAATACGATTGAGGGCGTCTCCTAACAAGTTACATCACTCCTGCCCTTCCTCACCCT
CATCTCCATCACCTCCTTCATCTCCGTCATCTCCGTCATCACCCTCCGCGGCAGCCCCTTCCACCATAGG
TGGAAACCAGGGAGGCAAATCTACTCCATCGTCAAAGCTGCACACAGTCACCCTGATATTGCAGGTAGGA
GCGGGCTTTGTCATAACAAGGTCCTTAATCGCATCCTTCAAAACCTCAGCAAATATATGAGTTTGTAAAA
AGACCATGAAATAACAGACAATGGACTCCCTTAGCGGGCCAGGTTGTGGGCCGGGTCCAGGGGCCATTCC
AAAGGGGAGACGACTCAATGGTGTAAGACGACATTGTGGAATAGCAAGGGCAGTTCCTCGCCTTAGGTTG
TAAAGGGAGGTCTTACTACCTCCATATACGAACACACCGGCGACCCAAGTTCCTTCGTCGGTAGTCCTTT
CTACGTGACTCCTAGCCAGGAGAGCTCTTAAACCTTCTGCAATGTTCTCAAATTTCGGGTTGGAACCTCC
TTGACCACGATGCTTTCCAAACCACCCTCCTTTTTTGCGCCTGCCTCCATCACCCTGACCCCGGGGTCCA
GTGCTTGGGCCTTCTCCTGGGTCATCTGCGGGGCCCTGCTCTATCGCTCCCGGGGGCACGTCAGGCTCAC
CATCTGGGCCACCTTCTTGGTGGTATTCAAAATAATCGGCTTCCCCTACAGGGTGGAAAAATGGCCTTCT
ACCTGGAGGGGGCCTGCGCGGTGGAGACCCGGATGATGATGACTGACTACTGGGACTCCTGGGCCTCTTT
TCTCCACGTCCACGACCTCTCCCCCTGGCTCTTTCACGACTTCCCCCCCTGGCTCTTTCACGTCCTCTAC
CCCGGCGGCCTCCACTACCTCCTCGACCCCGGCCTCCACTACCTCCTCGACCCCGGCCTCCACTGCCTCC
TCGACCCCGGCCTCCACCTCCTGCTCCTGCCCCTCCTGCTCCTGCCCCTCCTCCTGCTCCTGCCCCTCCT
GCCCCTCCTGCTCCTGCCCCTCCTGCCCCTCCTGCTCCTGCCCCTCCTGCCCCTCCTGCTCCTGCCCCTC
CTGCCCCTCCTCCTGCTCCTGCCCCTCCTGCCCCTCCTCCTGCTCCTGCCCCTCCTGCCCCTCCTGCTCC
TGCCCCTCCTGCCCCTCCTGCTCCTGCCCCTCCTGCCCCTCCTGCTCCTGCCCCTCCTGCTCCTGCCCCT
CCTGCTCCTGCCCCTCCTGCTCCTGCCCCTCCTGCCCCTCCTGCCCCTCCTCCTGCTCCTGCCCCTCCTG
CTCCTGCCCCTCCTGCCCCTCCTGCCCCTCCTGCTCCTGCCCCTCCTCCTGCTCCTGCCCCTCCTGCCCC
TCCTGCCCCTCCTCCTGCTCCTGCCCCTCCTGCCCCTCCTCCTGCTCCTGCCCCTCCTCCTGCTCCTGCY
CCTCCTGCCCCTCCTGCCCCKCCTCCTGCTCCTGCCCCTCCTGCCCCTCCTCCTGCTCCTGCCCCTCCTC
CTGCTCCTGCCCCTCCTGCCCCTCCTGCCCCTCCTCCTGCTCCTGCCCCTCCTCCTGCTCCTSCCCCTCC
TGCCCCTCCTGCCCCTCCTGCCCCTCCTCCTGCTCCTGCCCCTCCTCCTGCTCCTGCCCCTCCTGCTCCT
GCCCCTCCCGCTCCTGCTCCTGCTCCTGTTCCACCGTGGGTCCCTTTGCAGCCAATGCAACTTGGACGTT
TTTGGGGTCTCCGGACACCATCTCTATGTCTTGGCCCTGATCCTGAGCCGCCCGGGGCTCCTGGTCTTCC
GCCTCCTCGTCCTCGTCCTCTTCCCCGTCCTCGTCCATGGTTATCACCCCCTCTTCTTTGAGGTCCACTG
CCGCCGGAGCCTTCTGGTCCAGATGTGTCTCCCTTCTCTCCTAGGCCATTTCCAGGTCCTGTACCTGGCC
CCTCGTCAGACATGATTCACACTAAAAGAGATCAATAGACATCTTTATTAGACGACGCTCAGTGAATACA
GGGAGTGCAGACTCCTGCCCCCTCCAACAGCCCCCCCACCCTCATCCCCTTCATGGTCGCTGTCAGACAG
ATCCAGGTCTGAAAATTCCCCATCCTCCGAACCATCCTCGTCCTCATCACCAATTACTCGCAGCCCGGAA
AACTCCCGCTGAACATCCTCAAGATTTGCGTCCTGAGCCTCAAGCCAGGCCTCAAATTCCTCGTCCCCCT
TTTTGCTGGACGGTAGGGATGGGGATTCTCGGGACCCCTCCTCTTCCTCTTCAAGGTCACCAGACAGAGA
TGCTACTGGGGCAACGGAAGAAAAGCTGGGTGCGGCCTGTGAGGATCAGCTTATCGATGATAAGCTGTCA
AACATGAGAATTCTTGAAGACGAAAGGGCCTCGTGATACGCCTATTTTTATAGGTTAATGTCATGATAAT
AATGGTTTCTTAGACGTCAGGTGGCACTTTTCGGGGAAATGTGCGCGGAACCCCTATTTGTTTATTTTTC
TAAATACATTCAAATATGTATCCGCTCATGAGACAATAACCCTGATAAATGCTTCAATAATATTGAAAAA
GGAAGAGTATGAGTATTCAACATTTCCGTGTCGCCCTTATTCCCTTTTTTGCGGCATTTTGCCTTCCTGT
TTTTGCTCACCCAGAAACGCTGGTGAAAGTAAAAGATGCTGAAGATCAGTTGGGTGCACGAGTGGGTTAC
ATCGAACTGGATCTCAACAGCGGTAAGATCCTTGAGAGTTTTCGCCCCGAAGAACGTTTTCCAATGATGA
GCACTTTTAAAGTTCTGCTATGTGGCGCGGTATTATCCCGTGTTGACGCCGGGCAAGAGCAACTCGGTCG
CCGCATACACTATTCTCAGAATGACTTGGTTGAGTACTCACCAGTCACAGAAAAGCATCTTACGGATGGC
ATGACAGTAAGAGAATTATGCAGTGCTGCCATAACCATGAGTGATAACACTGCGGCCAACTTACTTCTGA
CAACGATCGGAGGACCGAAGGAGCTAACCGCTTTTTTGCACAACATGGGGGATCATGTAACTCGCCTTGA
TCGTTGGGAACCGGAGCTGAATGAAGCCATACCAAACGACGAGCGTGACACCACGATGCCTGCAGCAATG
GCAACAACGTTGCGCAAACTATTAACTGGCGAACTACTTACTCTAGCTTCCCGGCAACAATTAATAGACT
GGATGGAGGCGGATAAAGTTGCAGGACCACTTCTGCGCTCGGCCCTTCCGGCTGGCTGGTTTATTGCTGA
TAAATCTGGAGCCGGTGAGCGTGGGTCTCGCGGTATCATTGCAGCACTGGGGCCAGATGGTAAGCCCTCC
CGTATCGTAGTTATCTACACGACGGGGAGTCAGGCAACTATGGATGAACGAAATAGACAGATCGCTGAGA
TAGGTGCCTCACTGATTAAGCATTGGTAACTGTCAGACCAAGTTTACTCATATATACTTTAGATTGATTT
AAAACTTCATTTTTAATTTAAAAGGATCTAGGTGAAGATCCTTTTTGATAATCTCATGACCAAAATCCCT
TAACGTGAGTTTTCGTTCCACTGAGCGTCAGACCCCGTAGAAAAGATCAAAGGATCTTCTTGAGATCCTT
TTTTTCTGCGCGTAATCTGCTGCTTGCAAACAAAAAAACCACCGCTACCAGCGGTGGTTTGTTTGCCGGA
TCAAGAGCTACCAACTCTTTTTCCGAAGGTAACTGGCTTCAGCAGAGCGCAGATACCAAATACTGTCCTT
CTAGTGTAGCCGTAGTTAGGCCACCACTTCAAGAACTCTGTAGCACCGCCTACATACCTCGCTCTGCTAA
TCCTGTTACCAGTGGCTGCTGCCAGTGGCGATAAGTCGTGTCTTACCGGGTTGGACTCAAGACGATAGTT
ACCGGATAAGGCGCAGCGGTCGGGCTGAACGGGGGGTTCGTGCACACAGCCCAGCTTGGAGCGAACGACC
TACACCGAACTGAGATACCTACAGCGTGAGCTATGAGAAAGCGCCACGCTTCCCGAAGGGAGAAAGGCGG
ACAGGTATCCGGTAAGCGGCAGGGTCGGAACAGGAGAGCGCACGAGGGAGCTTCCAGGGGGAAACGCCTG
GTATCTTTATAGTCCTGTCGGGTTTCGCCACCTCTGACTTGAGCGTCGATTTTTGTGATGCTCGTCAGGG
GGGCGGAGCCTATGGAAAAACGCCAGCAACGCGGCCTTTTTACGGTTCCTGGCCTTTTGCTGGCCTTGAA
GCTGTCCCTGATGGTCGTCATCTACCTGCCTGGACAGCATGGCCTGCAACGCGGGCATCCCGATGCCGCC
GGAAGCGAGAAGAATCATAATGGGGAAGGCCATCCAGCCTCGCGTCGAACTAGATGATCCGGCTGTGGAA
TGTGTGTCAGTTAGGGTGTGGAAAGTCCCCAGGCTCCCCAGCAGGCAGAAGTATGCAAAGCATGCATCTC
AATTAGTCAGCAACCAGGTGTGGAAAGTCCCCAGGCTCCCCAGCAGGCAGAAGTATGCAAAGCATGCATC
TCAATTAGTCAGCAACCATAGTCCCGCCCCTAACTCCGCCCATCCCGCCCCTAACTCCGCCCAGTTCCGC
CCATTCTCCGCCCCATGGCTGACTAATTTTTTTTATTTATGCAGAGGCCGAGGCCGCCTCGGCCTCTGAG
CTATTCCAGAAGTAGTGAGGAGGCTTTTTTGGAGGGTGACCGCCACGACCGGTGCCGCCACCATCCCCTG
ACCCACGCCCCTGACCCCTCACAAGGAGACGACCTTCCATGACCGAGTACAAGCCCACGGTGCGCCTCGC
CACCCGCGACGACGTCCCCCGGGCCGTACGCACCCTCGCCGCCGCGTTCGCCGACTACCCCGCCACGCGC
CACACCGTCGACCCCGACCGCCACATCGAACGCGTCACCGAGCTGCAAGAACTCTTCCTCACGCGCGTCG
GGCTCGACATCGGCAAGGTGTGGGTCGCGGACGACGGCGCCGCGGTGGCGGTCTGGACCACGCCGGAGAG
CGTCGAAGCGGGGGCGGTGTTCGCCGAGATCGGCCCGCGCATGGCCGAGTTGAGCGGTTCCCGGCTGGCC
GCGCAGCAACAGATGGAAGGCCTCCTGGCGCCGCACCGGCCCAAGGAGCCCGCGTGGTTCCTGGCCACCG
TCGGCGTCTCGCCCGACCACCAGGGCAAGGGTCTGGGCAGCGCCGTCGTGCTCCCCGGAGTGGAGGCGGC
CGAGCGCGCCGGGGTGCCCGCCTTCCTGGAGACCTCCGCGCCCCGCAACCTCCCCTTCTACGAGCGGCTC
GGCTTCACCGTCACCGCCGACGTCGAGGTGCCCGAAGGACCGCGCACCTGGTGCATGACCCGCAAGCCCG
GTGCCTGACGCCCGCCCCACGACCCGCAGCGCCCGACCGAAAGGAGCGCACGACCCGGTCCGACGCGGCC
CGACGGGTCCGAGGGGGGTCGACCTCGAAACTTGTTTATTGCAGCTTATAATGGTTACAAATAAAGCAAT
AGCATCACAAATTTCACAAATAAAGCATTTTTTTCACTGCATTCTAGTTGTGGTTTGTCCAAACTCATCA
ATGTATCTTATCATGTCTGGATCTGATCCGAACCCCTTCCTCGACCAATTCTCATGTTTGACAGCTTATC
ATCGCAGATCCGGGCAACGTTGTTGCCATTGCTCGACCAATTCTCATGTTTGACAGCTTATCATCGCAGA
TCCGTATGGTGCACTCTCAGTACAATCTGCTCTGATGCCGCATAGTTAAGCCAGTATCTGCTCCCTGCTT
GTGTGTTGGAGGTCGCTGAGTAGTGCGCGAGCAAAATTTAAGCTACAACAAGGCAAGGCTTGACCGACAA
TTGCATGAAGAATCTGCTTAGGGTTAGGCGTTTTGCGCTGCTTCGCGATGTACGGGCCAGATATACGCGT
ATCTGAGGGGACTAGGGTGTGTTTAGGCGAAAAGCGGGGCTTCGGTTGTACGCGGTTAGGAGTCCCCTCA
GGATATAGTAGTTTCGCTTTTGCATAGGGAGGGGGAAATGTAGTCTTATGCAATACTCTTGTAGTCTTGC
AACATGGTAACGATGAGTTAGCAACATGCCTTACAAGGAGAGAAAAAGCACCGTGCATGCCGATTGGTGG
AAGTAAGGTGGTACGATCGTGCCTTATTAGGAAGGCAACAGACGGGTCTGACATGGATTGGACGAACCAC
TGAATTCCGCATTGCAGAGATATTGTATTTAAGTGCCTAGCTCGATACAATAAACGCCATTTGACCATTC
ACCACATTGGTGTGCACCTCCAAGCTGGCCGGGGATCCTCTAGGGCCTCTGAGCTATTCCAGAAGTAGTG
AAGAGGCTTTTTTGGAGGCCTAGGCTTTTGCAAAAAGCTCCGGATCGATCCTGAGAACTTCAGGGTGAGT
TTGGGGACCCTTGATTGTTCTTTCTTTTTCGCTATTGTAAAATTCATGTTATATGGAGGGGGCAAAGTTT
TCAGGGTGTTGTTTAGAATGGGAAGATGTCCCTTGTATCACCATGGACCCTCATGATAATTTTGTTTCTT
TCACTTTCTACTCTGTTGACAACCATTGTCTCCTCTTATTTTCTTTTCATTTTCTGTAACTTTTTCGTTA
AACTTTAGCTTGCATTTGTAACGAATTTTTAAATTCACTTTTGTTTATTTGTCAGATTGTAAGTACTTTC
TCTAATCACTTTTTTTTCAAGGCAATCAGGGTATATTATATTGTACTTCAGCACAGTTTTAGAGAACAAT
TGTTATAATTAAATGATAAGGTAGAATATTTCTGCATATAAATTCTGGCTGGCGTGGAAATATTCTTATT
GGTAGAAACAACTACATCCTGGTCATCATCCTGCCTTTCTCTTTATGGTTACAATGATATACACTGTTTG
AGATGAGGATAAAATACTCTGAGTCCAAACCGGGCCCCTCTGCTAACCATGTTCATGCCTTCTTCTTTTT
CCTACAGCTCCTGGGCAACGTGCTGGTTATTGTGCTGTCTCATCATTTTGGCAAAGAATTGTAATACGAC
TCACTATAGGGCGAATTGATATGTCTAGATTAGATAAAAGTAAAGTGATTAACAGCGCATTAGAGCTGCT
TAATGAGGTCGGAATCGAAGGTTTAACAACCCGTAAACTCGCCCAGAAGCTAGGTGTAGAGCAGCCTACA
TTGTATTGGCATGTAAAAAATAAGCGGGCTTTGCTCGACGCCTTAGCCATTGAGATGTTAGATAGGCACC
ATACTCACTTTTGCCCTTTAGAAGGGGAAAGCTGGCAAGATTTTTTACGTAATAACGCTAAAAGTTTTAG
ATGTGCTTTACTAAGTCATCGCGATGGAGCAAAAGTACATTTAGGTACACGGCCTACAGAAAAACAGTAT
GAAACTCTCGAAAATCAATTAGCCTTTTTATGCCAACAAGGTTTTTCACTAGAGAATGCATTATATGCAC
TCAGCGCTGTGGGGCATTTTACTTTAGGTTGCGTATTGGAAGATCAAGAGCATCAAGTCGCTAAAGAAGA
AAGGGAAACACCTACTACTGATAGTATGCCGCCATTATTACGACAAGCTATCGAATTATTTGATCACCAA
GGTGCAGAGCCAGCCTTCTTATTCGGCCTTGAATTGATCATATGCGGATTAGAAAAACAACTTAAATGTG
AAAGTGGGTCCGCGTACAGCGGATCCCGGGAATTCAGATCTTATTAAAGCAGAACTTGTTTATTGCAGCT
TATAATGGTTACAAATAAAGCAATAGCATCACAAATTTCACAAATAAAGCATTTTTTTCACTGCATTCTA
GTTGTGGTTTGTCCAAACTCATCAATGTATCTTATCATGTCTGGTCGAATCCATGGCGCAGAACTGGTAG
GTATGGAAGATCCGCGTTGACATTGATTATTGACTAGTTATTAATAGTAATCAATTACGGGGTCATTAGT
TCATAGCCCATATATGGAGTTCCGCGTTACATAACTTACGGTAAATGGCCCGCCTGGCTGACCGCCCAAC
GACCCCCGCCCATTGACGTCAATAATGACGTATGTTCCCATAGTAACGCCAATAGGGACTTTCCATTGAC
GTCAATGGGTGGAGTATTTACGGTAAACTGCCCACTTGGCAGTACATCAAGTGTATCATATGCCAAGTAC
GCCCCCTATTGACGTCAATGACGGTAAATGGCCCGCCTGGCATTATGCCCAGTACATGACCTTATGGGAC
TTTCCTACTTGGCAGTACATCTACGTATTAGTCATCGCTATTACCATGGTGATGCGGTTTTGGCAGTACA
TCAATGGGCGTGGATAGCGGTTTGACTCACGGGGATTTCCAAGTCTCCACCCCATTGACGTCAATGGGAG
TTTGTTTTGGCACCAAAATCAACGGGACTTTCCAAAATGTCGTAACAACTCCGCCCCATTGACGCAAATG
GGCGGTAGGCGTGTACGGTGGGAGGTCTATATAAGCAGAGCTCTCCCTATCAGTGATAGAGATCTCCCTA
TCAGTGATAGAGATCGTCGACGAGCTCGTTTAGTGAACCGTCAGATCGCCTGGAGACGCCATCCACGCTG
TTTTGACCTCCATAGAAGACACCGGGACCGATCCAGCCTCCGGACTCTAGCGTTTAAACTTAAGCTTACC
ACCATGGATTATAAAGACGATGATGACAAGCACCACCACCACCACCACGACAAGGATTGTGAAATGAAAC
GCACCACACTGGACAGCCCTTTGGGGAAGCTGGAGCTGTCTGGTTGTGAGCAGGGTCTGCACGAAATAAT
TTTTCTGGGCAAGGGGACGTCTGCAGCTGATGCCGTGGAGGTCCCAGCCCCCGCTGCGGTTCTCGGAGGT
CCGGAGCCCCTGATGCAGGCTACAGCCTGGCTGAATGCCTATTTCCACCAGCCCGAGGCTATCGAAGAGT
TCCCCGTGCCGGCTCTTCACCATCCCGTTTTCCAGCAAGAGTCGTTCACCAGACAGGTGTTATGGAAGCT
GCTGAAGGTTGTGAAATTCGGAGAAGTGATTTCTTACTCTCACTTAGCAGCCCTGGCAGGCAACCCCGCA
GCCACGGCAGCAGTGAAGACGGCACTGAGTGGCAATCCTGTCCCTATCCTGATCCCGTGCCACAGAGTGG
TCCAGGGGGATTTGGATGTGGGCGGTTACGAGGGTGGACTGGCCGTGAAGGAATGGCTTCTGGCCCATGA
AGGCCACCGGTTGGGGAAGCCAGGCTTGGGATTCGAACTGGAGGTGCTGTTCCAGGGCCCCGGTACCGCC
ATCACAAGTTTGTACAAAAAAGCAGGCTTAATGGAGGAGTATGAGAAGTTCTGTGAAAAAAGTCTTGCCA
GAATACAAGAAGCATCACTATCCACAGAGAGCTTTCTCCCTGCTCAGTCTGAAAGTATCTCACTTATTCG
CTTTCATGGAGTGGCTATCCTTTCTCCACTGCTTAACATTGAGAAAAGAAAGGAAATGCAACAAGAAAAG
CAGAAAGCACTTGATGTAGAAGCAAGAAAGCAGGTTAACAGGAAGAAAGCTTTACTGACTCGTGTCCAGG
AGATTCTTGACAATGTTCAGGTTAGAAAAGCACCTAATGCCAGTGATTTTGATCAGTGGGAGATGGAAAC
AGTTTACTCTAATTCAGAAGTCAGAAACTTGAATGTTCCTGCTACATTTCCAAATAGCTTTCCAAGCCAT
ACGGAACACTCTACTGCAGCAAAGCTTGATAAGATAGCTGGGATTTTGCCATTGGATAATGAGGACCAAT
GTAAAACTGATGGAATAGACTTAGCTAGAGATTCAGAAGGATTTAATTCTCCGAAGCAATGTGATAGTTC
CAATATTAGTCATGTAGAAAATGAAGCTTTTCCAAAGACCTCTTCAGCAACCCCACAAGAAACTCTTATT
TCTGATGGTCCCTTCTCAGTAAATGAACAACAGGATCTACCACTTTTGGCAGAAGTCATCCCAGATCCCT
ATGTAATGAGTCTTCAGAATCTGATGAAAAAGTCAAAGGAATATATAGAAAGAGAACAATCTAGACGCAG
TCTGAGAGGTAGTATGAACAGAATTGTTAATGAGAGTCATTTAGACAAAGAACATGATGCTGTTGAAGTG
GCTGACTGTGTAAAAGAGAAAGGCCAGTTGACAGGCAAACACTGTGTCTCAGTTATTCCTGACAAACCAA
GCCTTAATAAATCAAATGTTCTTCTCCAAGGTGCTTCCACTCAAGCAAGCAGCATGAGTATGCCAGTTTT
AGCTAGCTTTTCGAAAGTGGACATACCTATACGAACTGGCCATCCCACTGTTCTAGAGTCTAATTCTGAT
TTTAAAGTTATTCCCACTATTGTTACCGAAAATAATGTTATCAAAAGTCTTACAGGTTCATATGCCAAAT
TACCTAGTCCAGAGCCAAGTATGAGTCCTAAAATGCACCGAAGACGTTCCAGGACATCATCAGCGTGTCA
TATACTTATAAATAACCCAATAAATGCCTGTGAATTAAGCCCTAAAGGAAAAGAACAGGCAATGGACTTA
ATTATTCAAGATACTGATGAAAACACAAATGTGCCCGAAATTATGCCAAAGTTACCAACTGATTTAGCGG
GAGTTTGTTCAAGCAAGGTTTATGTGGGCAAAAATACATCTGAAGTCAAAGAAGATGTGGTTTTAGGTAA
ATCAAATCAGGTATGTCAATCTTCAGGAAATCATTTAGAAAATAAAGTTACTCATGGACTTGTTACTGTG
GAAGGTCAGTTAACATCCGATGAGAGAGGCGCACACATAATGAACAGTACCTGTGCTGCGATGCCAAAGC
TGCATGAACCATATGCCAGCAGTCAGTGTATAGCAAGTCCAAACTTTGGAACTGTGAGTGGACTCAAGCC
AGCCAGTATGTTAGAGAAAAACTGCAGTTTGCAAACAGAACTGAATAAGTCTTATGATGTAAAAAACCCT
TCTCCTTTATTGATGCAAAACCAGAATACGAGACAGCAGATGGACACACCTATGGTGTCCTGTGGAAATG
AACAATTTTTGGATAACAGTTTTGAGAAAGTTAAACGGAGACTTGATTTAGATATTGATGGTTTGCAAAA
AGAAAACTGCCCTTATGTCATAACAAGTGGAATAACTGAACAAGAAAGGCAACATTTGCCAGAAAAAAGA
TACCCTAAGGGATCTGGCTTCGTTAACAAGAATAAAATGTTAGGAACTAGTTCCAAAGAAAGCGAGGAGT
TACTAAAAAGCAAGATGTTAGCTTTTGAAGAAATGCGGAAGAGACTAGAAGAACAGCACGCCCAGCAATT
ATCACTACTCATAGCTGAGCAGGAAAGGGAACAAGAAAGACTGCAAAAGGAAATAGAAGAGCAGGAGAAA
ATGTTAAAAGAGAAGAAGGCAATGACAGCGGAAGCCTCTGAGTTGGACATTAACAATGCAGTGGAATTAG
AATGGAGAAAAATAAGTGACTCTAGTTTGCTGGAAACAATGCTGTCTCAAGCGGACTCACTCCATACTTC
AAATTCAAATAGTTCTGGTTTCACCAATTCTGCCATGCAATATAGCTTTGTTTCTGCAAACGAAGCACCA
TTCTACCTCTGGGGATCATCAACTAGTGGCTTGACCAAACTCTCAGTAACAAGGCCTTTTGGAAGAGCCA
AAACTAGATGGTCTCAAGTTTTTAGTCTGGAAATACAAGCAAAATTTAACAAAATAACTGCAGTGGCAAA
AGGATTTCTTACTCGTAGACTTATGCAGACAGATAAGCTGAAGCAACTTCGACAAACTGTAAAAGATACT
ATGGAATTCATAAGAAGTTTTCAGTCAGAAGCACCATTAAAGAGAGGCATTGTTTCAGCTCAAGATGCTT
CACTTCAGGAAAGAGTGTTAGCTCAGTTGCGAGCTGCCTTGTACGGTATTCATGACATATTCTTTGTAAT
GGATGCAGCTGAAAGAATGTCTATTCTACATCATGATCGAGAAGTTCGCAAAGAGAAAATGCTCAGGCAA
ATGGATAAAATGAAAAGTCCACGAGTGGCTCTTTCAGCTGCAACACAGAAGTCTCTTGATAGGAAGAAAT
ACATGAAAGCTGCTGAAATGGGAATGCCAAATAAGAAATTTCTGGTTAAACAAAATCCTTCTGAAACAAG
AGTCCTTCAGCCAAACCAAGGACAGAATGCACCTGTTCATAGGCTACTTAGTAGACAAGGGAGTATATGC
AGGAAAAATCCAAAGAAAGCGGCCAAATGTTGCGACAATTTAAGAAGACAACATTCATTAGGATAATGAT
ACCCAGCTTTC
